LOCUS       Exported 2297 bp ds-DNA circular SYN 13-MAY-2021
DEFINITION  Level 0 part. Terminator derived from Biobricks plasmid pSB1AK3..
ACCESSION   .
VERSION     .
KEYWORDS    pC0.063
SOURCE      synthetic DNA construct
  ORGANISM  synthetic DNA construct
REFERENCE   1 (bases 1 to 2297)
  AUTHORS   Vasudevan R, Gale GAR, Schiavon AA, Puzorjov A, Malin J, Gillespie
            MD, Vavitsas K, Zulkower V, Wang B, Howe CJ, Lea-Smith DJ, McCormick
            AJ
  TITLE     CyanoGate: A Modular Cloning Suite for Engineering Cyanobacteria
            Based on the Plant MoClo Syntax.
  JOURNAL   Plant Physiol. 2019 May;180(1):39-55. doi: 10.1104/pp.18.01401. Epub
            2019 Feb 28.
  PUBMED    30819783
REFERENCE   2 (bases 1 to 2297)
  AUTHORS   .
  TITLE     Direct Submission
  JOURNAL   Exported May 13, 2021 from SnapGene Server 1.1.58
            http://www.snapgene.com
FEATURES             Location/Qualifiers
     source          1..2297
                     /organism="synthetic DNA construct"
                     /mol_type="other DNA"
     primer_bind     complement(24..42)
                     /label=pBRforEco
                     /note="pBR322 vectors, upsteam of EcoRI site, forward
                     primer"
     promoter        110..214
                     /gene="bla"
                     /label=AmpR promoter
     CDS             436..1227
                     /codon_start=1
                     /gene="aadA"
                     /product="aminoglycoside adenylyltransferase (Murphy,
                     1985)"
                     /label=SmR
                     /note="confers resistance to spectinomycin and
                     streptomycin"
                     /translation="MREAVIAEVSTQLSEVVGVIERHLEPTLLAVHLYGSAVDGGLKPH
                     SDIDLLVTVTVRLDETTRRALINDLLETSASPGESEILRAVEVTIVVHDDIIPWRYPAK
                     RELQFGEWQRNDILAGIFEPATIDIDLAILLTKAREHSVALVGPAAEELFDPVPEQDLF
                     EALNETLTLWNSPPDWAGDERNVVLTLSRIWYSAVTGKIAPKDVAADWAMERLPAQYQP
                     VILEARQAYLGQEEDRLASRADQLEEFVHYVKGEITKVVGK"
     rep_origin      1398..1986
                     /direction=RIGHT
                     /label=ori
                     /note="high-copy-number ColE1/pMB1/pBR322/pUC origin of
                     replication"
     primer_bind     1887..1906
                     /label=pBR322ori-F
                     /note="pBR322 origin, forward primer"
     primer_bind     2140..2157
                     /label=L4440
                     /note="L4440 vector, forward primer"
     terminator      2238..2281
                     /label=bacterial terminator
                     /note="putative bacterial transcription terminator"
ORIGIN
        1 gtggctcttc agtggacgaa agggcctcgt gatacgccta tttttatagg ttaatgtcat
       61 gataataatg gtttcttaga cgtcaggtgg cacttttcgg ggaaatgtgc gcggaacccc
      121 tatttgttta tttttctaaa tacattcaaa tatgtatccg ctcatgagac aataaccctg
      181 ataaatgctt caataatatt gaaaaaggaa gagtatgcgc tcacgcaact ggtccagaac
      241 cttgaccgaa cgcagcggtg gtaacggcgc agtggcggtt ttcatggctt gttatgactg
      301 tttttttttg gggtacagtc tatgcctcgg gcatccaagc agcaagcgcg ttacgccgtg
      361 ggtcgatgtt tgatgttatg gagcagcaac gatgttacgc agcagggcag tcgccctaaa
      421 acaaagttaa acatcatgag ggaagcggtg atcgccgaag tatcgactca actatcagag
      481 gtagttggcg tcatcgagcg ccatctcgaa ccgacgttgc tggccgtaca tttgtacggc
      541 tccgcagtgg atggcggcct gaagccacac agcgatattg atttgctggt tacggtgacc
      601 gtaaggcttg atgaaacaac gcggcgagct ttgatcaacg accttttgga aacttcggct
      661 tcccctggag agagcgagat tctccgcgct gtagaagtca ccattgttgt gcacgacgac
      721 atcattccgt ggcgttatcc agctaagcgc gaactgcaat ttggagaatg gcagcgcaat
      781 gacattcttg caggtatctt cgagccagcc acgatcgaca ttgatctggc tatcttgctg
      841 acaaaagcaa gagaacatag cgttgccttg gtaggtccag cggcggagga actctttgat
      901 ccggttcctg aacaggatct atttgaggcg ctaaatgaaa ccttaacgct atggaactcg
      961 ccgcccgact gggctggcga tgagcgaaat gtagtgctta cgttgtcccg catttggtac
     1021 agcgcagtaa ccggcaaaat cgcgccgaag gatgtcgctg ccgactgggc aatggagcgc
     1081 ctgccggccc agtatcagcc cgtcatactt gaagctagac aggcttatct tggacaagaa
     1141 gaagatcgct tggcctcgcg cgcagatcag ttggaagaat ttgtccatta cgtaaaaggc
     1201 gagatcacca aggtagtcgg caaataactg tcagaccaag tttactcata tatactttag
     1261 attgatttaa aacttcattt ttaatttaaa aggatctagg tgaagatcct ttttgataat
     1321 ctcatgacca aaatccctta acgtgagttt tcgttccact gagcgtcaga ccccgtagaa
     1381 aagatcaaag gatcttcttg agatcctttt tttctgcgcg taatctgctg cttgcaaaca
     1441 aaaaaaccac cgctaccagc ggtggtttgt ttgccggatc aagagctacc aactcttttt
     1501 ccgaaggtaa ctggcttcag cagagcgcag ataccaaata ctgttcttct agtgtagccg
     1561 tagttaggcc accacttcaa gaactctgta gcaccgccta catacctcgc tctgctaatc
     1621 ctgttaccag tggctgctgc cagtggcgat aagtcgtgtc ttaccgggtt ggactcaaga
     1681 cgatagttac cggataaggc gcagcggtcg ggctgaacgg ggggttcgtg cacacagccc
     1741 agcttggagc gaacgaccta caccgaactg agatacctac agcgtgagct atgagaaagc
     1801 gccacgcttc ccgaagggag aaaggcggac aggtatccgg taagcggcag ggtcggaaca
     1861 ggagagcgca cgagggagct tccaggggga aacgcctggt atctttatag tcctgtcggg
     1921 tttcgccacc tctgacttga gcgtcgattt ttgtgatgct cgtcaggggg gcggagccta
     1981 tggaaaaacg ccagcaacgc ggccttttta cggttcctgg ccttttgctg gccttttgct
     2041 cacatgttct ttcctgcgtt atcccctgat tctgtggata accgtattac cgcctttgag
     2101 tgagctgata ccgctcgccg cagccgaacg accgagcgca gcgagtcagt gagcgaggaa
     2161 gcggaagagc gcccaatacg caaaccgcct ctccccgcgc gttggccgat tcattaatca
     2221 ctctgtggtc tcagcttatt tcagataaaa aaaatcctta gctttcgcta aggatgattt
     2281 ccgcttgaga ccacgaa
//
