[The description below was written by a language model from this plasmid's Addgene catalogue record and the feature table of its GenBank file.]
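Description:
pC0.063 is a Level 0 part plasmid from the CyanoGate modular cloning suite, a Golden Gate toolkit for engineering cyanobacteria that follows the plant MoClo syntax. It is built in the pICH41276 acceptor backbone, and the full sequence record is 2297 bp. The plasmid is maintained in E. coli at high copy from a ColE1/pMB1/pUC-type origin of replication. Selection relies on the aadA gene, which encodes an aminoglycoside adenylyltransferase conferring spectinomycin and streptomycin resistance. An annotated AmpR (bla) promoter lies upstream of this gene and presumably drives it. There is no expression cassette, reporter or cyanobacterial replication or integration element in the annotated sequence, as expected for a storage vector that holds a single standardised part.

The payload is a 44 bp transcription terminator derived from the BioBricks plasmid pSB1AK3, annotated in the feature table as a putative bacterial transcription terminator. It was inserted through BpiI sites, and these sites were destroyed during cloning. This is typical of MoClo Level 0 assembly, in which the type IIS enzyme cuts outside its recognition site and leaves a scar-defined part with fixed overhangs. In the MoClo scheme, such a part would then be released and joined in a one-pot reaction with promoter and coding sequence parts to build a Level 1 transcription unit. The record does not list the flanking overhangs or the release enzyme. The plasmid therefore serves as a reusable terminator module for placing at the end of transcription units in multigene constructs designed for cyanobacterial hosts. The annotated primer-binding sites in the backbone allow the insert to be sequence-verified.
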