Addgene plasmid #119664: pC0.063
Purpose: Level 0 part. Terminator derived from Biobricks plasmid pSB1AK3.
Depositing lab: Alistair McCormick. Depositing organization: University of Edinburgh. Publication: CyanoGate: A Modular Cloning Suite for Engineering Cyanobacteria Based on the Plant MoClo Syntax. Vasudevan R, Gale GAR, Schiavon AA, Puzorjov A, Malin J, Gillespie MD, Vavitsas K, Zulkower V, Wang B, Howe CJ, Lea-Smith DJ, McCormick AJ. Plant Physiol. 2019 May;180(1):39-55. doi: 10.1104/pp.18.01401. Epub 2019 Feb 28. PubMed 30819783.
Backbone
  Vector backbone: pICH41276
  Backbone size w/o insert (bp): 2247
  Vector type: Synthetic Biology
Growth in bacteria
  Bacterial resistance: Spectinomycin, 50 μg/mL
  Growth temperature: 37°C
  Growth strain: DH5alpha
  Copy number: High Copy
Gene/Insert
  Gene/Insert name: pSB1AK3 terminator
  Insert size (bp): 44
  Cloning method: Restriction Enzyme; 5′ cloning site BpiI (destroyed during cloning); 3′ cloning site BpiI (destroyed during cloning)
  Sequencing primers: 5′ ttgagtgagctgataccgct; 3′ GTCTCATGAGCGGATACATATTTGAATG
Terms and licenses: Academic/Nonprofit Terms; Industry Terms: Not Available to Industry
Depositor comments: Please visit https://www.biorxiv.org/content/10.1101/426700v1 for bioRxiv preprint.
How to cite: pC0.063 was a gift from Alistair McCormick (Addgene plasmid # 119664 ; http://n2t.net/addgene:119664 ; RRID:Addgene_119664)
