>Addgene plasmid #119664 | pC0.063 | depositor partial sequence | sequence record 226220 | insert
ATTTCAGATAAAAAAAATCCTTAGCTTTCGCTAAGGATGATTTC
